>Addgene plasmid #223050 | rag2:METTL1-CM_CE_pISceI | addgene full sequence | sequence record 446221 | Addgene NGS Result
TCACTGTTCTTCAGGCACTCGTGGTTACGGGTTTTTGTTTTGCACTCTTGCACACACATCTCTCGGCCTC
CAAAACAAACACACAACTGCACGAGGGCTCGAAGCCCCCACCGAAAAACAAAAACATTATGCTAATGAGG
AAGGCACAGCTGTTCCCTTCTTCACTCTCTCTCTCGTTCTTTCAACAACAGTCGCCTAATTTCTCTCGTT
CCTTTAAAGAGCCGCCAAGCAGAAACAGTTAATGCAAATATAAGCCTGCGGGAAATAAGGAGAATTTTTA
CAAAATCCGAGCTTCCCCTCCTGCCAAAATGTGATGTGTGACTCACGCATTCGATATTTGGTGTAATGAG
AGTGAATCATTCTGCTCCACACCGAACCCGATGCCACAGACCACTCAGATGCACACCGAGGAGACTATTT
TAACAGCACATTACATCCAGACTGTCACAGATGCATTACCAAGAGTGTGATTTCAGTGTCGAATGCAGGT
CTTAAAGGAAAATCTGTTGCGATTGCATGTGCGCTAACTAGACACGACCAACGAATGGGAACAATCTGTG
AAATATTATACAATCACAGGCAATTAAAAGATGTTTAAAGTTCAATTTAGTTTTAATTAATATGTTATAT
AAAACTAATCTGTTTTAAATGTATATTTATGATTTTAGCTTTAGCTAGCCTCTTGACCAGCAGCTGAAGT
GTCCGGCAAGTACCTAAAAGGGAGACCACATGGGAAAGCTAGGTTGCTCCCGGAAGAGGTGTTAGTAAAC
CAGCAGGTCTACCTGTGGTCTGTGTGGGTCCTAATGCCCCAGTATAAACCAGCAGGTCAACCTGTGGTCT
GTGTGGGTCCTAATGCCCCAGTATAAACCAGCAGGTCTACCTGTGGTCTGTGTGGGTCCTAATGCCCCAG
TATAAACCAGCAGGTCAACCTGTGGTCTGTGTGGGTCCTAATGCCCCAGTATAAACCAGCAGGTCTACCT
GTGGTCTGTGTGGGTCCTAATGCCCNNNNNNNNNNNNNNNNNNNNNNNNNNNNNNNNNNNNNNNNNNNNN
NNNNNNNNNNNNNNNNNNNNNNNNNNNNNNNNNNNNNNNNNNNNNNNNNNNNNNNCAGCAGGTCAACCTG
TGGTCTGTGTGGGTCCTAATGCCCCAGTATAAACCAGCAGGTCTACCTGTGGTCTGTGTGGGTCCTAATG
CCCCAGTATAAACCAGCAGGTCAACCTGTGGTCTGTGTGGGTTCTAATGCCCCAGTATAAACCAGCAGGT
CAACCTGTGGTCTGTGTGGGTCCAAATGCCCCAGTACAAACCAGCAGGTCAACCTGTGGTCTGTGTGGGT
CCTAATGCCCCAGTATAAACCAGCAGGTCAACCTGTGGTCTGTGTGGGTCCTAATGCCCCGGTACAAACC
AGCATGTCAACCTGTGGTCTGTGTGGGTCCTAATGCCCCGGTATAAACCAGCAGATCAACCTGTGGTCTG
TGTGGGTCCTAATGCCCCAGTATAAACCAGCAGATCAACCTGTGGTCTGTGTGGGTCCTAAAGTCCCAGG
ATAAACCAGCATGTCAACCTGTGGTCTGTGTGGGTCCTAATGCCCCGGTATAAACCAGCAGATCAACCTG
TGGTCTGTGTGGGTCCTAATGCCCCAGGATAAACCAGCAGGTCAACCTGTGGTCTGTGTGGGTCCTAATG
CCCCAGTATAAACCAGCAGGTCAACCTGTGGTCTGTGTGGGTCCTAATGCCCCAGTATATTGATGGAGAC
TCTATACTGCTCGGTGAGCTCCATCTTTCGGATAAGATGTTAAAACAAGGTCCCGACTCTCTGTGGTGGT
AAAAAATTCCCAGGATGTCCTTCCTACCCTGGCATCCTGGACAAATTTGCTCACTGTCCTCTGTCCATCA
TGGCCTCCTAACCATCCCCATATCATAATTGGCTTTATCACTCTAGCTGGGGCCGAAATCGCATACTTCC
ATTTTATGAGGTACGCTAAAATCAGTATGCGAGCCAAGTAATATGTCCGAATACTTCCGGCGAGATTCTA
GAGTGTGCATTCGATGCACGCTACGCTATTCCATGATGCCCCGTGAGAGAATTCTTGAATCGGAGAGAAG
CAACGCAACTCATGCGGGTAGGTTACGTGACGATGACATATTGGCGGATGTAGTACGTCCAAGTTCCATT
CATACTGCTCACATTCATATTTTATAGAATGTTCTTTTCCCACAGCCAAGTAGTAAGTTTAAATTCAAAT
ACAGTACCTACTAAGTAGTAGTAGACGGTTTCGGACGCAGCCCCTGTCTCCTCTCCACCAATATACTGGT
GTGTAGTGTGCGGTCTGGTGCAATATGGCTGCCATCGCGTCATCCAGGTGGATGCTGCACACTGGTGGTT
GATGAGGAGATTTTGCCCAAAAAAGTGTTTTGAGTTTCCAGAAAAGCGCGATATAAATGTAAGGAATTAT
CATTAGCTTATTATAATGGAACTTTCTGGATAACTTGTGCCAGAGCTAGGGGCCATTAAAACTTTGCCCT
GGGGTACCTCAGGGAGCTGCAAGGAAGTGCTATAGGGCTAATGAAATGTTTGGGGGAAAAAAAAAAATTT
TATAAGTAAAAATAAAACTAAAATAATTAATAATTTCATTGTTGAAAATTATAGTAAAATTGATAAACAA
GATAAGCAGCATTAGTATAAAAAACTAAAAACAAACGTAATTTAAAATAATTAAATTGTTTTAAATAAAT
TATACAAAATAATGTTTACAACGACACGGTGGTGCAGTAGGTAGTGCTGTCGCCAGCAAAGCAAGAAGGT
CGCTGGTTCGAGCCTCAGCTGGATCACTTGATGTTTCTGTGTGGAGCATTCGCGTGCGTTTAACCCCAGA
TTAATAAAGAGACTAAGCCGAAAAGAAAATAAATGTATGAAAATGTTTACGTAAAATGTAAATAAATGCA
TGATTAATAAAATATATGAATTTTAAAGATTGAGGTAGAATTGTTTTATTATTCACACATTTGGTTATTT
TTAATCAGTGACAACTTGTGATGCTCTTTATATTGTTTATTACGCTACTTTGAATATTCAGTCTCAAATT
GCATGTAAATACGACTTCAAAGCAGAATTAGTTTAATTTAATTGCCTGTAAACAGTGTTGTACTTTGATG
GTGATTGTCTGATAATAATATGATTTCACTATTTAAAATTTGAAAAAAAAAAATCTGAAAAATACTCACC
GGCCACTTTATTAGGTACACCTGTCTAACTGCTTGTTAACGTAAATTTCTAATCAGCCAATCACCAGGCA
GCAACTCAGTGCATTTAGGCATGTAGACATGGTCAAGACGATCTGCTGCAGTTCAAAGCGAGCATCAGAA
TGGAGAAGCAAGGTGATTTAAGTGACTTTAAACGTGACGTGTTTGTTGGTGCCAGACGGGCTGGTCTGAG
TATTTCAGAAACTGCTGATTTACTGGGGTTTTCACACACAAACATCTCTGGGGTTTACAGAGAATGGTCC
AAAAAAAGATAATATCCAGTGAGCGGCAGTTCTGTGGGGGCAAATGTCTTGTTGATGCCAGAGGTCAGAG
GAGAATGGCCTGACTGGTTCCAGCTGATAGAAAGGCAACAGTAATTCAAATAACCACTCGTTAGAACTGA
GGCATGCAGAAGAGCACCTTTGAACACAACATGTCGAACCTTGAGGCGGGTGGGCTACAGCAGCTCAAGA
CCACATCGGGTGCCACTCCTGTCAGCTAAGAACAGGAAACTGAGGCTACAATTCGCACAGGCTCAACATA
AGTAGACAATAGAAGATTGAACATTATGTTGCCTGGTCAGATGGATACATTCTACCTTGTATCAACAGTT
CAGGCTGGTGATGGTGGTGTAATGGTGTGGGGGATATATTCTTGGCACACTTTGGGCCCATTAGTACCAA
TTAACCATCGTGTCAACGCCACAGCCTAACTGAGTATTGTTGCTGACCATGTTCATTTCTTTTTGACCAC
AGTGTACCCATCTTCTGATGGCTACTTCCTGCAGGATAATGCACCATGTCATAAAGCGTGAATGATCTCA
GACTGGTTTCTTGAACATGACAATGAGTTCACTGTGCTCGAATGACCTCCACAGTCACCAGATCTCAATC
CAATAGAGCGCCTTTGGGGTGTGGTAGAATGGAAGATTCGCATCCTGGATGTGCAGCCGACAAATCTGCA
TGATGCTAGCATGTCAATATGGACCAAAATCTCTGAGGAATTTTCCAGTACCTGGTTGAAATGCAAAAGG
AAGGGAATCTATGCTAAGGCAAAAAGAGGTCCAACCCAGTACTAGTGGGGTGTACATAATAAAGTGGCCG
GTGAGTGTATATTGTTAAGGATATCTAGATAATCCAAATAATTTACAGCACTATTTAAAAAAAAAACTTT
ATGTCACCAAGTCTGCATTTATTTGATCACAATTACAGTCGAAAAAGCAATATCGGGATACATTGTTTCC
ATTTAAAATAACTATATTATATTTTAAATATTTTTGACAATGTTATTTCTTTAATGCCAAAGCTAAATTG
TATTCAATCTGAATTTTAGTGTCACATGATCCTTCAGAAAATATTAACACATTGCTAAAAATGTATATTA
TTATCAATTTGGATTTTTTTTTTTTTTTTGTATATTAACCTATGCTATTGGTTACTATACAAAAGTATTA
CTGTGAATATATGCATATACAGAACCGTATCAAGCGCGGGGGGTGGTTGGGTTATGTCCCCATTTGGAAA
GACCTGGAAACATTCATAATGACTAAAATTGCACGGAAAAATATAATATCTATGAGTATTGCTGATCAGC
AGCACAAAACCAGAACTCCATATTAATAAACAGCCAATGATGCAGTGAGTTTGTGCATGTTTTCATTCAA
ACTCGTGTGATTGTGCTCAAACACCTGTTGTGAGCAGCAGTTGCAAACAGTAAACCTCAAGAGGAGCCAG
TCAACCTTCACAAACACTCAACCTCTGGCTCACTCACTAAACAATTCGCGTTAATATCTAAAATAAAAAT
TTCCAGCACCAAACAGCTCTCAGATTTCGGAGTACACTGACCAAGAGGTAAGAAGTAACGTTACATTACT
AGGACGACTATTGTAAGACTAGATATGTAATATTTGGAAGCGTACGTGTTTTAAGTGACATATAGAGTAG
AGGAACTGATGGAAATACGATTTGCATAATGTAAAATGATATATATTAAAATATAGGCTACAGTAGGTAA
CGTGGTTTACATATAACGTTACTGTGTTAATGTAGTGCTCAGTTACTCGTGTTGACAGTTATTATTAGTG
CTTGCTAATTTGTTTGTTAATGCTTCTCTTGCGTATTTGATTACCTTCAGGCGAATCTAAAACATATCAG
ATGTAGAAACGGCAGAAAAATGTTGAAGAAAATACGAGAATAGTAGCTTTTGGAGCACATAGAAAAGTAC
ATCAGATAAAGCCTACCGTTTAAACGCAGACGCCGCTCTCGCACTGAATGCTGGGTACTGTAGTCCTTAT
ATTGTATGCTTAATGTGCGTCTCAACGGGAAACTAGAGTTAGGAAAACTACAATTTCCTGTGGAAAATGT
TTCTGTTTTCGGGGAAACAGCGAAAGAAAGATATGGTTCCGCGTTTTTTTCTTACTTTGAATAATAAAAT
AAGACCTAACTACACACTTCGCTTACTCTTATGCTAATTTGAAGCACTAGCATTCTTTGATACAATGATA
ATCATTTAAACATCACAGTTATACTACAAATACTATGGTTAAACTATGTCTAGTGTAGTGTAACACTATG
GTTGCCATTGTTATCTTTAAGTTTAAGTATTATCTGTGGTAAAGCCATGGTTGGTTTTTATAAGAGGTAA
TAAAATTAACATTGTACAATTAAATGACTATAAATTAATGTTTTTTTTTATTTTTTTTACACAGCTACCT
TCAAAAAGGGATCCATGGCAGCCGAGACTCGGAACGTGGCCGGAGCAGAGGCCCCACCGCCCCAGAAGCG
CTACTACCGGCAACGTGCTCACTCCAACCCCATGGCGGACCACACGCTGCGCTACCCTGTGAAGCCAGAG
GAGATGGACTGGTCTGAGCTATACCCAGAGTTCTTCGCTCCACTCACTCAAAATCAGAGCCACGATGACC
CAAAGGATAAGAAAGAAAAGAGAGCTCAGGCCCAAGTGGAGTTTGCAGACATAGGCTGTGGCTATGGTGG
CCTGTTAGTGGAACTGTCACCGCTGTTCCCAGACACACTTATTCTGGGTCTGGAGATCCGGGTGAAGGTC
TCAGACTATGTACAAGACCGGATTCGGGCCCTACGCGCAGCTCCTGCAGGTGGCTTCCAGAACATCGCCT
GTCTCCGTAGCAATGCCATGAAGCACCTTCCTAACTTCTTCTACAAGGGCCAGCTGACAAAGATGTTCTT
CGCCTTCCCCGCCCCACATTTCAAGCGGACAAAGCACAAGTGGCGAATCATCAGTCCCACCCTGCTAGCA
GAATATGCCTACGTGCTAAGAGTTGGGGGGCTGGTGTATACCATAACCGATGTGCTGGAGCTACACGACT
GGATGTGCACTCATTTCGAAGAGCACCCACTGTTTGAGCGTGTGCCTCTGGAGGACCTGAGTGAAGACCC
CGTTGTGGGACATCTAGGCACCTCAACTGAGGAGGGGAAGAAAGTTCTACGTAATGGAGGGAAGAATTTC
CCAGCCATCTTCCGAAGAATACAAGATCCCGTCCTCCAGGCAGTGACCTCCCAAACCAGCCTGCCTGGTC
ACTGAATCGATGATGATCCAGACATGATAAGATACATTGATGAGTTTGGACAAACCACAACTAGAATGCA
GTGAAAAAAATGCTTTATTTGTGAAATTTGTGATGCTATTGCTTTATTTGTAACCATTATAAGATTGATG
AGTTTGGACAAACCACAACTAGAATGCAGTGAAAAAAATGCTTTATTTGTGAAATTTGTGATGCTATTGC
TTTATTTGTAACCATTATAAGCTGCAATAAACAAGTTAACAACAACAATTGCATTCATTTTATGTTTCAG
GTTCAGGGGGAGGTGTGGGAGGTTTTTTAAAGCAAGTAAAACCTCTACAAATGTGGTATGGCTGATTATG
ATCCTCTAGATCAGATCTCTTGTTTATTGCAGCTTATAATGGTTACAAATAAAGCAATAGCATCACAAAT
TTCACAAATAAAGCATTTTTTTCACTGCATTCTAGTTGTGGTTTGTCCAAACTCATCAATGTATCTTATC
ATGTCTGGATCTACGTAATACGACTCACTATAGTTCTAGAGGCTCGAGAGGGGCCGCTTTACTTGTACAG
CTCGTCCATGCCGAGAGTGATCCCGGCGGCGGTCACGAACTCCAGCAGGACCATGTGATCGCGCTTCTCG
TTGGGGTCTTTGCTCAGGGCGGACTGGGTGCTCAGGTAGTGGTTGTCGGGCAGCAGCACGGGGCCGTCGC
CGATGGGGGTGTTCTGCTGGTAGTGGTCGGCGAGCTGCACGCTGCCGTCCTCGATGTTGTGGCGGATCTT
GAAGTTCACCTTGATGCCGTTCTTCTGCTTGTCGGCCATGATATAGACGTTGTGGCTGTTGTAGTTGTAC
TCCAGCTTGTGCCCCAGGATGTTGCCGTCCTCCTTGAAGTCGATGCCCTTCAGCTCGATGCGGTTCACCA
GGGTGTCGCCCTCGAACTTCACCTCGGCGCGGGTCTTGTAGTTGCCGTCGTCCTTGAAGAAGATGGTGCG
CTCCTGGACGTAGCCTTCGGGCATGGCGGACTTGAAGAAGTCGTGCTGCTTCATGTGGTCGGGGTAGCGG
CTGAAGCACTGCACGCCGTAGGTCAGGGTGGTCACGAGGGTGGGCCAGGGCACGGGCAGCTTGCCGGTGG
TGCAGATGAACTTCAGGGTCAGCTTGCCGTAGGTGGCATCGCCCTCGCCCTCGCCGGACACGCTGAACTT
GTGGCCGTTTACGTCGCCGTCCAGCTCGACCAGGATGGGCACCACCCCGGTGAACAGCTCTTCGCCCTTG
CTCACCATGGTCACTGTCTGCTTTGCTGTTGGTCTGGGCTCCTGGGTCACTGGCTTACTAATGGAGTCTT
TATGTATGAGGACTCTTATCAATTGTTCTTCTATAAAGGTCTGCAGTGTTTCTGTTCGTCCCCTACATGG
ACACCCAGAGCCTCCTAAATACAGGAGCCCTGATAACTGCACAAGTGCTCAGATTCCAGCAGGGTGGAAA
TGAGATAAAGTGTGCAGATGGGGAGGGGGACGTGAATGAGAGATTTGAGGGATGAAAAGGATGGATGAAC
GCATTGAAAATAGCCCCTTTCACAAAATAATACCAGTAAATTGTCATATAATTAATGACCAGACCTTTAC
CTGTAAATGATGTGATGTTCATATACAGAAGAATGCCAACAATTTACAGATGATTTTACAAATTCTTAAT
TTTCCTTTTCTAAATGGATTTGTTCACACATTATCTCTTCAAAGCAATTGAATTTTCTGGAAAAGATTGG
CTGTGTGTGTAAAAGGTGCTACTGAGGAATTTAATGTGACATGGAATGAAGCAAACAGCAGCCTAAGACA
GGATGGCAGGAAAAATGTCACATGTTTAAAATAAGAGTGAAACCAACGACCTGGACTTATAGAGACTGTG
TGTCCTTAGGCAAAGCTCTTGTACAAACAGTGCTTGTGACTGTGAAATTCGGGGTTTGCCTGGATTGTGT
TAAATGTGTGCTTGGATGTATCATAAAAAAGAATCGGTTCTCTGTATTTGACATTTTCTGTAATTTATCT
AAAGTTACAACTGGCTATGCCTGATTTTTATCACTATTGAATCAATCATTTTAAAGAATGTTAAGTCTGC
TGATTTGGAGAGCTCATTTACATTTATTTTGAATGTCTCTTATTTAACACAACTGATTTAAGCTTTAGAT
CTGCGAAGATACGGCCACGGGTGCTCTTGATCCTGTGGCTGATTTTGGACTGTGCTGCTCGCAGCTGCTG
ATGAATCACATACTTCCTCCATTTTCTTCCACTGATTGACTGTTATAATTTCCCTAATTTCCAGGTCAAG
GTGCTGTGCATTGTGGTAATAGATGTGACATGATTGCATTCATTTTATGTTTCAGGTTCAGGGGGAGGTG
TGGGAGGTTTTTTAAAGCAAGTAAAACCTCTACAAATGTGGTATGGCTGATTATGATCCTCTAGATCAGA
TCCACTAGTTCTAGAGCGGCCATTACCCTGTTATCCCTAGGCCGCCACCGCGGTGGAGCTCCAATTCGCC
CTATAGTGAGTCGTATTACGCGCGCTCACTGGCCGTCGTTTTACAACGTCGTGACTGGGAAAACCCTGGC
GTTACCCAACTTAATCGCCTTGCAGCACATCCCCCTTTCGCCAGCTGGCGTAATAGCGAAGAGGCCCGCA
CCGATCGCCCTTCCCAACAGTTGCGCAGCCTGAATGGCGAATGGAAATTGTAAGCGTTAATATTTTGTTA
AAATTCGCGTTAAATTTTTGTTAAATCAGCTCATTTTTTAACCAATAGGCCGAAATCGGCAAAATCCCTT
ATAAATCAAAAGAATAGACCGAGATAGGGT
[37 nt withheld, positions 9621-9657]
AAAGAACGTGGACTCCAACGTCAAAGG
[49 nt withheld, positions 9685-9733]
T
[91 nt withheld, positions 9735-9825]
G
[124 nt withheld, positions 9827-9950]
CAGGTGGCACTTTTCGGGGAAATGTGCGCGGAACCCCTATTTGTTTATTTTTCTAAATACATTCAAATAT
GTATCCGCTCATGAGACAATAACCCTGATAAATGCTTCAATAATATTGAAAAAGGAAGAGTATGAGTATT
CAACATTTCCGTGTCGCCCTTATTCCCTTTTTTGCGGCATTTTGCCTTCCTGTTTTTGCTCACCCAGAAA
CGCTGGTGAAAGTAAAAGATGCTGAAGATCAGTTGGGTGCACGAGTGGGTTACATCGAACTGGATCTCAA
CAGCGGTAAGATCCTTGAGAGTTTTCGCCCCGAAGAACGTTTTCCAATGATGAGCACTTTTAAAGTTCTG
CTATGTGGCGCGGTATTATCCCGTATTGACGCCGGGCAAGAGCAACTCGGTCGCCGCATACACTATTCTC
AGAATGACTTGGTTGAGTACTCACCAGTCACAGAAAAGCATCTTACGGATGGCATGACAGTAAGAGAATT
ATGCAGTGCTGCCATAACCATGAGTGATAACACTGCGGCCAACTTACTTCTGACAACGATCGGAGGACCG
AAGGAGCTAACCGCTTTTTTGCACAACATGGGGGATCATGTAACTCGCCTTGATCGTTGGGAACCGGAGC
TGAATGAAGCCATACCAAACGACGAGCGTGACACCACGATGCCTGTAGCAATGGCAACAACGTTGCGCAA
ACTATTAACTGGCGAACTACTTACTCTAGCTTCCCGGCAACAATTAATAGACTGGATGGAGGCGGATAAA
GTTGCAGGACCACTTCTGCGCTCGGCCCTTCCGGCTGGCTGGTTTATTGCTGATAAATCTGGAGCCGGTG
AGCGTGGGTCTCGCGGTATCATTGCAGCACTGGGGCCAGATGGTAAGCCCTCCCGTATCGTAGTTATCTA
CACGACGGGGAGTCAGGCAACTATGGATGAACGAAATAGACAGATCGCTGAGATAGGTGCCTCACTGATT
AAGCATTGGTAACTGTCAGACCAAGTTTACTCATATATACTTTAGATTGATTTAAAACTTCATTTTTAAT
TTAAAAGGATCTAGGTGAAGATCCTTTTTGATAATCTCATGACCAAAATCCCTTAACGTGAGTTTTCGTT
CCACTGAGCGTCAGACCCCGTAGAAAAGATCAAAGGATCTTCTTGAGATCCTTTTTTTCTGCGCGTAATC
TGCTGCTTGCAAACAAAAAAACCACCGCTACCAGCGGTGGTTTGTTTGCCGGATCAAGAGCTACCAACTC
TTTTTCCGAAGGTAACTGGCTTCAGCAGAGCGCAGATACCAAATACTGTTCTTCTAGTGTAGCCGTAGTT
AGGCCACCACTTCAAGAACTCTGTAGCACCGCCTACATACCTCGCTCTGCTAATCCTGTTACCAGTGGCT
GCTGCCAGTGGCGATAAGTCGTGTCTTACCGGGTTGGACTCAAGACGATAGTTACCGGATAAGGCGCAGC
GGTCGGGCTGAACGGGGGGTTCGTGCACACAGCCCAGCTTGGAGCGAACGACCTACACCGAACTGAGATA
CCTACAGCGTGAGCTATGAGAAAGCGCCACGCTTCCCGAAGGGAGAAAGGCGGACAGGTATCCGGTAAGC
GGCAGGGTCGGAACAGGAGAGCGCACGAGGGAGCTTCCAGGGGGAAACGCCTGGTATCTTTATAGTCCTG
TCGGGTTTCGCCACCTCTGACTTGAGCGTCGATTTTTGTGATGCTCGTCAGGGGGGCGGAGCCTATGGAA
AAACGCCAGCAACGCGGCCTTTTTACGGTTCCTGGCCTTTTGCTGGCCTTTTGCTCACATGTTCTTTCCT
GCGTTATCCCCTGATTCTGTGGATAACCGTATTACCGCCTTTGAGTGAGCTGATACCGCTCGCCGCAGCC
GAACGACCGAGCGCAGCGAGTCAGTGAGCGAGGAAGCGGAAGAGCGCCCAATACGCAAACCGCCTCTCCC
CGCGCGTTGGCCGATTCATTAATGCAGCTGGCACGACAGGTTTCCCGACTGGAAAGCGGGCAGTGAGCGC
AACGCAATTAATGTGAGTTAGCTCACTCATTAGGCACCCCAGGCTTTACACTTTATGCTTCCGGCTCGTA
TGTTGTGTGGAATTGTGAGCGGATAACAATTTCACACAGGAAACAGCTATGACCATGATTACGCCAAGCG
CGCAATTAACCCTCACTAAAGGGAACAAAAGCTGGGTACCGGGCCCCCCCTCGAATTACCCTGTTATCCC
TATCGAGCAAAATCAATCCTAATGTAAAATAGTATACGTTCATCATTATAATGCAAACACTGTAGAACTG
TTGTGTTGTGCCTTGCATTTCATTCTCAGTTTCTTATCGTCTGTCTCTTTTTACGACAGAGCTAGAAAAA
ACTAGCCTTCATTTGCCATCGCCGTATGCAAATCCACTCCAGAACTCAACAGGTTTGTTCTGCGGCGGGT
GTAAGTGTGAACACCGGCATGTAAGTGCGCTTGAGCAGGAGAATAAAGCGCTCAGAGACACCGGAGGAAT
CCTTTATTTTGCGTTGCGCCTCAGGGGATTCGCTGAGCCTTCTCTTCATGGCCCTGCTCTTCAGACACAG
GTGCTCCGCTGTTTGTGTTTT
Features (pLannotate 1.2.2; 22 found; start..end, strand, type, name):
   5965..6792    +  CDS            METTL1: TRMB_HUMAN - Also known as C12orf1 From Homo sapiens (Human).
   6805..6923    -  polyA_signal   SV40 poly(A) signal (fragment): SV40 polyadenylation signal
   6956..7037    -  polyA_signal   SV40 poly(A) signal: SV40 polyadenylation signal
   7060..7143    -  CDS            large T antigen (fragment): large T antigen from SV40 (simian virus 40)
   7159..7291    +  polyA_signal   SV40 poly(A) signal: SV40 polyadenylation signal
   7296..7313    +  promoter       T7 promoter (fragment): promoter for bacteriophage T7 RNA polymerase
   7342..8058    -  CDS            EGFP: EGFP is a basic (constitutively fluorescent) green fluorescent protein published in 1996, derived from Aequorea victoria. It is reported to be a rapidly-maturing weak dimer with moderate acid sensitivity.
   9145..9228    -  CDS            large T antigen (fragment): large T antigen from SV40 (simian virus 40)
   9239..9261    -  misc_feature   MCS (fragment): pBluescript multiple cloning site
   9280..9301    -  misc_feature   MCS (fragment): pBluescript multiple cloning site
   9310..9328    -  promoter       T7 promoter: promoter for bacteriophage T7 RNA polymerase
   9336..9491    +  CDS            lacZα (fragment): LacZα fragment of β-galactosidase; lacZ fragment
   9522..9950    -  rep_origin     f1 ori (sequence partly withheld): f1 bacteriophage origin of replication; arrow indicates direction of (+) strand synthesis
   9977..10081   +  promoter       AmpR promoter: bla
  10082..10942   +  CDS            AmpR: β-lactamase; bla; confers resistance to ampicillin, carbenicillin, and related antibiotics
  11113..11701   +  rep_origin     ori: high-copy-number ColE1/pMB1/pBR322/pUC origin of replication
  11884..11976   +  CDS            lacI (fragment): lac repressor; lacI; The lac repressor binds to the lac operator to inhibit transcription in E. coli. This inhibition can be relieved by adding lactose or isopropyl-β-D-thiogalactopyranoside (IPTG).
  11989..12010   +  protein_bind   CAP binding site: CAP binding activates transcription in the presence of cAMP. E. coli catabolite activator protein
  12025..12055   +  promoter       lac promoter: promoter for the E. coli lac operon
  12059..12081   +  protein_bind   lac operator (fragment): The lac repressor binds to the lac operator to inhibit transcription in E. coli. This inhibition can be relieved by adding lactose or isopropyl-β-D-thiogalactopyranoside (IPTG). lac repressor encoded by lacI
  12124..12142   +  promoter       T3 promoter: promoter for bacteriophage T3 RNA polymerase
  12155..12174   -  misc_feature   MCS (fragment): pBluescript multiple cloning site
