[The description below was written by a language model from this plasmid's Addgene catalogue record and pLannotate feature annotations shown in this document.]
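Description:
rag2:METTL1-CM_CE_pISceI is a zebrafish transgenesis plasmid of about 12.6 kb, built on a pBluescript-type backbone referred to in the record as the "Rag2 plasmid". It is propagated in E. coli under ampicillin selection (AmpR with its bla promoter) and carries a ColE1/pUC-type origin plus an f1 origin. The catalogue nonetheless lists it as low copy and names a recombination-reducing strain for growth. Remnants of the lacZα/lac promoter region, multiple cloning site fragments and T3/T7 promoters reflect the cloning-vector ancestry. The "pISceI" in the name suggests the I-SceI meganuclease-assisted integration format commonly used for zebrafish embryo injection, but no I-SceI sites are annotated in the feature table.

The payload is an 828 bp human METTL1 coding sequence (the tRNA methyltransferase also known as TRMT8) carrying the "CM" mutation, in which residues 160–163 are changed from LFPD to AFPA. It was cloned by restriction digestion between BamHI and ClaI sites. The record states that a Rag2 promoter drives expression. That promoter is not annotated, but the roughly 6 kb of unannotated sequence upstream of the coding sequence is where it would lie. SV40 polyadenylation signals follow the insert.

Downstream, on the opposite strand, is an EGFP coding sequence with its own SV40 poly(A) signal. About 1 kb of unannotated sequence lies upstream of it, and the record does not state which promoter controls EGFP; it presumably marks transgenic animals. The stated purpose is expression of the METTL1 mutant in the zebrafish mesenchymal lineage, and the associated publication concerns methyltransferase-independent roles of METTL1 in tRNA aminoacylation and oncogenic transformation.
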