Addgene plasmid #223050: rag2:METTL1-CM_CE_pISceI
Purpose: Express METTL1-CM gene in mesenchymal lineage of Zebrafish.
Depositing lab: Alejandro Gutierrez. Depositing organization: Boston Children's Hospital. Publication: A methyltransferase-independent role for METTL1 in tRNA aminoacylation and oncogenic transformation. Ali RH, Orellana EA, Lee SH, Chae YC, Chen Y, Clauwaert J, Kennedy AL, Gutierrez AE, Papke DJ, Valenzuela M, Silverman B, Falzetta A, Ficarro SB, Marto JA, Fletcher CDM, Perez-Atayde A, Alcindor T, Shimamura A, Prensner JR, Gregory RI, Gutierrez A. Mol Cell. 2025 Mar 6;85(5):948-961.e11. doi: 10.1016/j.molcel.2025.01.003. Epub 2025 Jan 31. PubMed 39892392.
Backbone
  Vector backbone: Rag2 plasmid
  Backbone size w/o insert (bp): 12500
  Vector type: Express the insert(gene) in mesenchymal lineage of Zebrafish.
Growth in bacteria
  Bacterial resistance: Ampicillin, 100 μg/mL
  Growth temperature: 37°C
  Growth strain: NEB Stable
  Copy number: Low Copy
Gene/Insert
  Gene/Insert name: METTL1-CM
  Species: H. sapiens (human)
  Insert size (bp): 828
  Mutation: 160-163 (LFPD>AFPA)
  Entrez Gene: METTL1 (a.k.a. C12orf1, TRM8, TRMT8, YDL201w)
  Promoter: Rag2
  Cloning method: Restriction Enzyme; 5′ cloning site BamHi (unknown if destroyed); 3′ cloning site Clai (unknown if destroyed)
  Sequencing primers: 5′ CTGTGGTAAAGCCATGGTTG
Terms and licenses: Academic/Nonprofit Terms; Industry Terms: Not Available to Industry
How to cite: rag2:METTL1-CM_CE_pISceI was a gift from Alejandro Gutierrez (Addgene plasmid # 223050 ; http://n2t.net/addgene:223050 ; RRID:Addgene_223050)
